>Addgene plasmid #199139 | RB811 | addgene full sequence | sequence record 392182 | Addgene NGS Result
TCGCGCGTTTCGGTGATGACGGTGAAAACCTCTGACACATGCAGCTCCCGGAGACGGTCACAGCTTGTCT
GTAAGCGGATGCCGGGAGCAGACAAGCCCGTCAGGGCGCGTCAGCGGGTGTTGGCGGGTGTCGGGGCTGG
CTTAACTATGCGGCATCAGAGCAGATTGTACTGAGAGTGCACCATAGATCACGACATTACTATATATATA
ATATAGGAAGCATTTAATAGAACAGCATCGTAATATATGTGTACTTTGCAGTTATGACGCCAGATGGCAG
TAGTGGAAGATATTCTTTATTGAAAAATAGCTTGTCACCTTACGTACAATCTTGATCCGGAGCTTTTCTT
TTTTTGCCGATTAAGAATTAATTCGGTCGAAAAAAGAAAAGGAGAGGGCCAAGAGGGAGGGCATTGGTGA
CTATTGAGCACGTGAGTATACGTGATTAAGCACACAAAGGCAGCTTGGAGTATGTCTGTTATTAATTTCA
CAGGTAGTTCTGGTCCATTGGTGAAAGTTTGCGGCTTGCAGAGCACAGAGGCCGCAGAATGTGCTCTAGA
TTCCGATGCTGACTTGCTGGGTATTATATGTGTGCCCAATAGAAAGAGAACAATTGACCCGGTTATTGCA
AGGAAAATTTCAAGTCTTGTAAAAGCATATAAAAATAGTTCAGGCACTCCGAAATACTTGGTTGGCGTGT
TTCGTAATCAACCTAAGGAGGATGTTTTGGCTCTGGTCAATGATTACGGCATTGATATCGTCCAACTGCA
TGGAGATGAGTCGTGGCAAGAATACCAAGAGTTCCTCGGTTTGCCAGTTATTAAAAGACTCGTATTTCCA
AAAGACTGCAACATACTACTCAGTGCAGCTTCACAGAAACCTCATTCGTTTATTCCCTTGTTTGATTCAG
AAGCAGGTGGGACAGGTGAACTTTTGGATTGGAACTCGATTTCTGACTGGGTTGGAAGGCAAGAGAGCCC
CGAAAGCTTACATTTTATGTTAGCTGGTGGACTGACGCCAGAAAATGTTGGTGATGCGCTTAGATTAAAT
GGCGTTATTGGTGTTGATGTAAGCGGAGGTGTGGAGACAAATGGTGTAAAAGACTCTAACAAAATAGCAA
ATTTCGTCAAAAATGCTAAGAAATAGGTTATTACTGAGTAGTATTTATTTAAGTATTGTTTGTGCACTTG
CCGATCTATGCGGTGTGAAATACCGCACAGATGCGTAAGGAGAAAATACCGCATCAGGAAATTGTAAGCG
TTAATATTTTGTTAAAATTCGCGTTAAATTTTTGTTAAATCAGCTCATTTTTTAACCAATAGGCCGAAAT
CGGCAAAATCCCTTATAAATCAAAAGAATAGACCGAGATAGGGT
[37 nt withheld, positions 1375-1411]
AAAGAACGTGGACTCCAACGTCAAAGG
[49 nt withheld, positions 1439-1487]
T
[87 nt withheld, positions 1489-1575]
GGCCGGCTAGGCCTTAACCCACTGAATTCTACATCGAACAAGAGAAACCTTTTTTTTTACTTTTTTCAAA
CTTGAACAAAGAAAAGAAAAAGAAAAAGAAAAAGCAATCACAGCTTATTAACGATTCGTGTTTAAATAAT
CAATTGAAAGGAAAATAGAAGATTTTTGAAAAAAAGTTATTGGTATTTATTAACTTAATATATCAGTAAC
ATCAAGAGAAAGAAACTGAATTATAAACAGAGTATGTGAAGCAATTGCAATTGCAATTATTAGAGATCCA
GAAAACTGAATTGTGCTTGAATACCACTTGTTTACCGGCG
[124 nt withheld, positions 1896-2019]
CCATTCGCCATTCAGGCTGCGCAACTGTTGGGAAGGGCGATCGGTGCGGGCCTCTTCGCTATTACGCCAG
CTGGCGAAAGGGGGATGTGCTGCAAGGCGATTAAGTTGGGTAACGCCAGGGTTTTCCCAGTCACGACGTT
GTAAAACGACGGCCAGTGAATTGTAATACGACTCACTATAGGGCGAATTGGGTACCGAATTCGAGCTCGT
TTAAACGTCGACACTGGATGGCGGCGTTAGTATCGAATCGACAGCAGTATAGCGACCAGCATTCACATAC
GATTGACGCATGATATTACTTTCTGCGCACTTAACTTCGCATCTGGGCAGATGATGTCGAGGCGAAAAAA
AATATAAATCACGCTAACATTTGATTAAAATAGAACAACTACAATATAAAAAAACTATACAAATGACAAG
TTCTTGAAAACAAGAATCTTTTTATTGTCAGTACTGACTCGAGTTATTATGGACATGGCATAGACATATA
CAAAGCTTGTTCACCATCGGAAGCAGTACCATCGTATAAAGCAGTATCCAAACCACACAAAGTGAAACCC
ATTCTTCTATAAGCATGAATAGCTGGAGCATTAACATTGGTAACTTCCAACCACAAATGACCAGCACCTC
TTTCTCTGGCGAATTCAGTAGCCAAACCCATCAAAGCTCTACCAACACCATGACCTCTATGTTCTGGAGC
AACTTCAATATCTTCAACAGTCAATCTTCTGTTCCAACCAGAATAAGAAACAACAACGAAACCAGCCAAA
TCACCATCATCACCATAAGCAACGAAAGTTCTAGAATCTGGATCACCATCTTCACCAGCATCGGATTCAT
CATCGGATTCATCATCTGGGAAAACCTTAGTCAATGGTGGATCAACTGGAACTTCTCTCAAAGTGAAACC
ATCACCAGTAGCAGTAACTCTAAAAACAGTATCGGTAGTGAAAGAACCATCCAAAGCTTCAATAGCTTCA
GCATCACCTGGAACAGAAGTTCTGTATCTATAAGCAGTATCATCCAAAGTAGTAGACATAATTGTAGGAT
CCGGTTGTTTATGTTCGGATGTGATGTGAGAACTGTATCCTAGCAAGATTTTAAAAGGAAGTATATGAAA
GAAGAACCTCAGTGGCAAATCCTAACCTTTTATATTTCTCTACAGGGGCGCGGCGTGGGGACAATTCAAC
GCGTCTGTGAGGGGAGCGTTTCCCTGCTCGCAGGTCTGCAGCGAGGAGCCGTAATTTTTGCTTCGCGCCG
TGCGGCCATCAAAATGTATGGACGCAAATGATTATACATGGGGATGTATGGGCTAAATGTACGGGCGACA
GTCACATCATGCCCCTGAGCTGCGCACGTCAAGACTGTCAAGGAGGGTATTCTGGGCCTCCATGTCGCTG
GCCGGGTGACCCGGCGGGGACGAGGCAAGCTTGATATCCCGCGGTGGAGCTCCAGCTTTTGTTCCCTTTA
GTGAGGGTTAATTTCGAGCTTGGCGTAATCATGGTCATAGCTGTTTCCTGTGTGAAATTGTTATCCGCTC
ACAATTCCACATGGCGGCCGCTCTAGAACTAGTGATGTCCACGAGGTCTCTGGTCTGCTCAAATACACCA
AGTCGACCTGCAGCGTACGATCGATACCGTCGACCTCGAGGGGGGGCCGGAAGGACGATGAAGGAGAGAA
AGTAGTAAGACAATATGACTTTGGACAGACATGAGATAAAAGTTTTAAAGGACAAGAAAAGGTTCGGGTT
AAAAGATGAGTATTGTATTTTTTCAAAATATCAATGCTTTTTCTGTTCTTGGGTTAGTGGTACCACCATT
GGTGATAAAACCTTTGGGGAGCCTCCTCCGAGCTTTCTCTTTGTTACTTTTTTTCTCAACTGATACTTGT
CATTCTTACTACAATTACAGGCCTAGCCGGCCCAACATAGGAGCCGGAAGCATAAAGTGTAAAGCCTGGG
GTGCCTAATGAGTGAGCTAACTCACATTAATTGCGTTGCGCTCACTGCCCGCTTTCCAGTCGGGAAACCT
GTCGTGCCAGCTGCATTAATGAATCGGCCAACGCGCGGGGAGAGGCGGTTTGCGTATTGGGCGCTCTTCC
GCTTCCTCGCTCACTGACTCGCTGCGCTCGGTCGTTCGGCTGCGGCGAGCGGTATCAGCTCACTCAAAGG
CGGTAATACGGTTATCCACAGAATCAGGGGATAACGCAGGAAAGAACATGTGAGCAAAAGGCCAGCAAAA
GGCCAGGAACCGTAAAAAGGCCGCGTTGCTGGCGTTTTTCCATAGGCTCCGCCCCCCTGACGAGCATCAC
AAAAATCGACGCTCAAGTCAGAGGTGGCGAAACCCGACAGGACTATAAAGATACCAGGCGTTTCCCCCTG
GAAGCTCCCTCGTGCGCTCTCCTGTTCCGACCCTGCCGCTTACCGGATACCTGTCCGCCTTTCTCCCTTC
GGGAAGCGTGGCGCTTTCTCATAGCTCACGCTGTAGGTATCTCAGTTCGGTGTAGGTCGTTCGCTCCAAG
CTGGGCTGTGTGCACGAACCCCCCGTTCAGCCCGACCGCTGCGCCTTATCCGGTAACTATCGTCTTGAGT
CCAACCCGGTAAGACACGACTTATCGCCACTGGCAGCAGCCACTGGTAACAGGATTAGCAGAGCGAGGTA
TGTAGGCGGTGCTACAGAGTTCTTGAAGTGGTGGCCTAACTACGGCTACACTAGAAGAACAGTATTTGGT
ATCTGCGCTCTGCTGAAGCCAGTTACCTTCGGAAAAAGAGTTGGTAGCTCTTGATCCGGCAAACAAACCA
CCGCTGGTAGCGGTGGTTTTTTTGTTTGCAAGCAGCAGATTACGCGCAGAAAAAAAGGATCTCAAGAAGA
TCCTTTGATCTTTTCTACGGGGTCTGACGCTCAGTGGAACGAAAACTCACGTTAAGGGATTTTGGTCATG
AGATTATCAAAAAGGATCTTCACCTAGATCCTTTTAAATTAAAAATGAAGTTTTAAATCAATCTAAAGTA
TATATGAGTAAACTTGGTCTGACAGTTACCAATGCTTAATCAGTGAGGCACCTATCTCAGCGATCTGTCT
ATTTCGTTCATCCATAGTTGCCTGACTCCCCGTCGTGTAGATAACTACGATACGGGAGGGCTTACCATCT
GGCCCCAGTGCTGCAATGATACCGCGAGACCCACGCTCACCGGCTCCAGATTTATCAGCAATAAACCAGC
CAGCCGGAAGGGCCGAGCGCAGAAGTGGTCCTGCAACTTTATCCGCCTCCATCCAGTCTATTAATTGTTG
CCGGGAAGCTAGAGTAAGTAGTTCGCCAGTTAATAGTTTGCGCAACGTTGTTGCCATTGCTACAGGCATC
GTGGTGTCACGCTCGTCGTTTGGTATGGCTTCATTCAGCTCCGGTTCCCAACGATCAAGGCGAGTTACAT
GATCCCCCATGTTGTGCAAAAAAGCGGTTAGCTCCTTCGGTCCTCCGATCGTTGTCAGAAGTAAGTTGGC
CGCAGTGTTATCACTCATGGTTATGGCAGCACTGCATAATTCTCTTACTGTCATGCCATCCGTAAGATGC
TTTTCTGTGACTGGTGAGTACTCAACCAAGTCATTCTGAGAATAGTGTATGCGGCGACCGAGTTGCTCTT
GCCCGGCGTCAATACGGGATAATACCGCGCCACATAGCAGAACTTTAAAAGTGCTCATCATTGGAAAACG
TTCTTCGGGGCGAAAACTCTCAAGGATCTTACCGCTGTTGAGATCCAGTTCGATGTAACCCACTCGTGCA
CCCAACTGATCTTCAGCATCTTTTACTTTCACCAGCGTTTCTGGGTGAGCAAAAACAGGAAGGCAAAATG
CCGCAAAAAAGGGAATAAGGGCGACACGGAAATGTTGAATACTCATACTCTTCCTTTTTCAATATTATTG
AAGCATTTATCAGGGTTATTGTCTCATGAGCGGATACATATTTGAATGTATTTAGAAAAATAAACAAATA
GGGGTTCCGCGCACATTTCCCCGAAAAGTGCCACCTGGGTCCTTTTCATCACGTGCTATAAAAATAATTA
TAATTTAAATTTTTTAATATAAATATATAAATTAAAAATAGAAAGTAAAAAAAGAAATTAAAGAAAAAAT
AGTTTTTGTTTTCCGAAGATGTAAAAGACTCTAGGGGGATCGCCAACAAATACTACCTTTTATCTTGCTC
TTCCTGCTCTCAGGTATTAATGCCGAATTGTTTCATCTTGTCTGTGTAGAAGACCACACACGAAAATCCT
GTGATTTTACATTTTACTTATCGTTAATCGAATGTATATCTATTTAATCTGCTTTTCTTGTCTAATAAAT
ATATATGTAAAGTACGCTTTTTGTTGAAATTTTTTAAACCTTTGTTTATTTTTTTTTCTTCATTCCGTAA
CTCTTCTACCTTCTTTATTTACTTTCTAAAATCCAAATACAAAACATAAAAATAAATAAACACAGAGTAA
ATTCCCAAATTATTCCATCATTAAAAGATACGAGGCGCGTGTAAGTTACAGGCAAGCGATCCGTCTAAGA
AACCATTATTATCATGACATTAACCTATAAAAATAGGCGTATCACGAGGCCCTTTCGTC
Features (pLannotate 1.2.2; 23 found; start..end, strand, type, name):
    137..186     +  misc_feature   bom (fragment): basis of mobility region from pBR322
    324..471     +  promoter       TRP1 promoter: S. cerevisiae TRP1
    472..1146    +  CDS            TRP1: phosphoribosylanthranilate isomerase, required for tryptophan biosynthesis; S. cerevisiae TRP1; yeast auxotrophic marker
   1197..1248    +  misc_feature   bom (fragment): basis of mobility region from pBR322
   1249..1576    -  rep_origin     M13 ori (fragment) (sequence partly withheld): M13 bacteriophage origin of replication; arrow indicates direction of (+) strand synthesis
   1890..2019    -  rep_origin     f1 ori (fragment) (sequence partly withheld): f1 bacteriophage origin of replication; arrow indicates direction of (+) strand synthesis
   2023..2180    -  CDS            lacZα (fragment): LacZα fragment of β-galactosidase; lacZ fragment
   2183..2201    +  promoter       T7 promoter: promoter for bacteriophage T7 RNA polymerase
   2274..2471    -  terminator     TEF terminator: Ashbya gossypii TEF terminator
   2489..3058    -  CDS            sta: STA_STRLA - Experimental evidence at protein level: Swiss-Prot protein existence level 1. Involved in resistance to streptothricin, a broad-spectrum antibiotic produced by streptomycetes. Detoxifies streptothricin via acetylation of the beta amino group of the first beta-lysyl moiety of streptothricin. From Streptomyces lavendulae.
   3072..3415    -  promoter       TEF promoter: Ashbya gossypii TEF promoter
   3484..3502    -  promoter       T3 promoter: promoter for bacteriophage T3 RNA polymerase
   3547..3563    -  protein_bind   lac operator: The lac repressor binds to the lac operator to inhibit transcription in E. coli. This inhibition can be relieved by adding lactose or isopropyl-β-D-thiogalactopyranoside (IPTG). lac repressor encoded by lacI
   3571..3593    +  misc_feature   MCS (fragment): pBluescript multiple cloning site
   3649..3677    +  misc_feature   MCS (fragment): pBluescript multiple cloning site
   3942..3972    -  promoter       lac promoter: promoter for the E. coli lac operon
   3987..4008    -  protein_bind   CAP binding site: CAP binding activates transcription in the presence of cAMP. E. coli catabolite activator protein
   4021..4113    -  CDS            lacI (fragment): lac repressor; lacI; The lac repressor binds to the lac operator to inhibit transcription in E. coli. This inhibition can be relieved by adding lactose or isopropyl-β-D-thiogalactopyranoside (IPTG).
   4296..4884    -  rep_origin     ori: high-copy-number ColE1/pMB1/pBR322/pUC origin of replication
   5055..5915    -  CDS            AmpR: β-lactamase; bla; confers resistance to ampicillin, carbenicillin, and related antibiotics
   5916..6020    -  promoter       AmpR promoter: bla
   6057..6560    +  misc_feature   CEN/ARS: S. cerevisiae CEN6 centromere fused to an autonomously replicating sequence
   6628..35      +  CDS            rop (fragment) (across the origin): Rop protein, which maintains plasmids at low copy number; rop
