[The description below was written by a language model from this plasmid's Addgene catalogue record and pLannotate feature annotations shown in this document.]
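Description:
RB811 is a Candida albicans integrating barcoding plasmid built on the pRS314 yeast shuttle backbone. It is propagated in E. coli through a high-copy ColE1/pUC-type origin and selected with ampicillin via the AmpR β-lactamase gene and its promoter. The annotated sequence retains the usual pRS314 components: the S. cerevisiae TRP1 promoter and coding sequence, a CEN6/ARS centromeric replication element, f1/M13 phage origin fragments, and pBluescript-derived remnants (lacZα fragment, lac promoter and operator, MCS fragments, flanking T7 and T3 promoters). These S. cerevisiae elements are backbone carry-over; the record describes only chromosomal integration in Candida.

The functional payload has two parts. The first is a nourseothricin resistance cassette, in which a streptothricin acetyltransferase gene (annotated as sta, from Streptomyces lavendulae) is driven by the Ashbya gossypii TEF promoter and closed by the TEF terminator, providing dominant drug selection of transformants. The second is a synthetic 100 bp barcoding cassette cloned between SpeI and ClaI sites. The automated feature table does not annotate the barcode, nor any Neut5 homology sequences. Unannotated stretches lie around the MCS fragments and within the phage origin region, but the record does not say what they contain.

According to the depositor, the plasmid is linearised with NgoMIV and transformed into Candida strains, where the cassette integrates at the Neut5 locus and marks the strain with a unique DNA barcode. The record does not state downstream uses beyond barcoding. The associated publication concerns aneuploidy, gene dosage, filamentation and host colonisation in C. albicans.
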