Addgene plasmid #199139: RB811
Purpose: This plasmid contains a barcoding cassette which gets integrated at Neut5 locus in Candida albicans genome
Depositing lab: Richard Bennett. Depositing organization: Brown University. Publication: Aneuploidy and gene dosage regulate filamentation and host colonization by Candida albicans. Kakade P, Sircaik S, Maufrais C, Ene IV, Bennett RJ. Proc Natl Acad Sci U S A. 2023 Mar 14;120(11):e2218163120. doi: 10.1073/pnas.2218163120. Epub 2023 Mar 9. PubMed 36893271.
Backbone
  Vector backbone: pRS314
  Backbone manufacturer: ATCC
  Backbone size w/o insert (bp): 6599
  Vector type: Yeast Expression
  Selectable markers: Nourseothricin
Growth in bacteria
  Bacterial resistance: Ampicillin, 100 μg/mL
  Growth temperature: 37°C
  Growth strain: DH5alpha
  Copy number: High Copy
Gene/Insert
  Gene/Insert name: 100 bp barcoding cassette
  Species: Synthetic
  Insert size (bp): 100
  Cloning method: Restriction Enzyme; 5′ cloning site SpeI (unknown if destroyed); 3′ cloning site ClaI (unknown if destroyed)
  Sequencing primers: 5′ GTGCCGTAAAGCACTAAATCGG; 3′ GTTACCTCACTCATTAGGCACCCC
Terms and licenses: Academic/Nonprofit Terms; Industry Terms: Not Available to Industry
Depositor comments: After restriction digestion with NgoMIV, this plasmid can be used to transform Candida strains which would barcode it with unique DNA barcodes
How to cite: RB811 was a gift from Richard Bennett (Addgene plasmid # 199139 ; http://n2t.net/addgene:199139 ; RRID:Addgene_199139)
