>Addgene plasmid #199139 | RB811 | depositor partial sequence | sequence record 385640 | Barcoding cassette containing BC19 cloned in pDIS3 at SpeI_ClaI sites by CPEC method
TGGCGGCCGCTCTAGAACTAGTGATGTCCACGAGGTCTCTGGTCTGCTCAAATACACCAAGTCGACCTGC
AGCGTACGATCGATACCGTCGACCTCGAGG
